>Addgene plasmid #143191 | TFORF2709 | addgene full sequence | sequence record 408512 | Addgene NGS Result
TTAATGTAGTCTTATGCAATACTCTTGTAGTCTTGCAACATGGTAACGATGAGTTAGCAACATGCCTTAC
AAGGAGAGAAAAAGCACCGTGCATGCCGATTGGTGGAAGTAAGGTGGTACGATCGTGCCTTATTAGGAAG
GCAACAGACGGGTCTGACATGGATTGGACGAACCACTGAATTGCCGCATTGCAGAGATATTGTATTTAAG
TGCCTAGCTCGATACATAAACGGGTCTCTCTGGTTAGACCAGATCTGAGCCTGGGAGCTCTCTGGCTAAC
TAGGGAACCCACTGCTTAAGCCTCAATAAAGCTTGCCTTGAGTGCTTCAAGTAGTGTGTGCCCGTCTGTT
GTGTGACTCTGGTAACTAGAGATCCCTCAGACCCTTTTAGTCAGTGTGGAAAATCTCTAGCAGTGGCGCC
CGAACAGGGACTTGAAAGCGAAAGGGAAACCAGAGGAGCTCTCTCGACGCAGGACTCGGCTTGCTGAAGC
GCGCACGGCAAGAGGCGAGGGGCGGCGACTGGTGAGTACGCCAAAAATTTTGACTAGCGGAGGCTAGAAG
GAGAGAGATGGGTGCGAGAGCGTCAGTATTAAGCGGGGGAGAATTAGATCGCGATGGGAAAAAATTCGGT
TAAGGCCAGGGGGAAAGAAAAAATATAAATTAAAACATATAGTATGGGCAAGCAGGGAGCTAGAACGATT
CGCAGTTAATCCTGGCCTGTTAGAAACATCAGAAGGCTGTAGACAAATACTGGGACAGCTACAACCATCC
CTTCAGACAGGATCAGAAGAACTTAGATCATTATATAATACAGTAGCAACCCTCTATTGTGTGCATCAAA
GGATAGAGATAAAAGACACCAAGGAAGCTTTAGACAAGATAGAGGAAGAGCAAAACAAAAGTAAGACCAC
CGCACAGCAAGCGGCCGCTGATCTTCAGACCTGGAGGAGGAGATATGAGGGACAATTGGAGAAGTGAATT
ATATAAATATAAAGTAGTAAAAATTGAACCATTAGGAGTAGCACCCACCAAGGCAAAGAGAAGAGTGGTG
CAGAGAGAAAAAAGAGCAGTGGGAATAGGAGCTTTGTTCCTTGGGTTCTTGGGAGCAGCAGGAAGCACTA
TGGGCGCAGCGTCAATGACGCTGACGGTACAGGCCAGACAATTATTGTCTGGTATAGTGCAGCAGCAGAA
CAATTTGCTGAGGGCTATTGAGGCGCAACAGCATCTGTTGCAACTCACAGTCTGGGGCATCAAGCAGCTC
CAGGCAAGAATCCTGGCTGTGGAAAGATACCTAAAGGATCAACAGCTCCTGGGGATTTGGGGTTGCTCTG
GAAAACTCATTTGCACCACTGCTGTGCCTTGGAATGCTAGTTGGAGTAATAAATCTCTGGAACAGATTTG
GAATCACACGACCTGGATGGAGTGGGACAGAGAAATTAACAATTACACAAGCTTAATACACTCCTTAATT
GAAGAATCGCAAAACCAGCAAGAAAAGAATGAACAAGAATTATTGGAATTAGATAAATGGGCAAGTTTGT
GGAATTGGTTTAACATAACAAATTGGCTGTGGTATATAAAATTATTCATAATGATAGTAGGAGGCTTGGT
AGGTTTAAGAATAGTTTTTGCTGTACTTTCTATAGTGAATAGAGTTAGGCAGGGATATTCACCATTATCG
TTTCAGACCCACCTCCCAACCCCGAGGGGACCCATGCATTGCATCTCAATTAGTCAGCAACCAGGTGTGG
AAAGTCCCCAGGCTCCCCAGCAGGCAGAAGTATGCAAAGCATGCGTCTCAATTAGTCAGCAACCATAGTC
CCGCCCCTAACTCCGCCCATCCCGCCCCTAACTCCGCCCAGTTCCGCCCATTCTCCGCCCCATGGCTGAC
TAATTTTTTTTATTTATGCAGAGGCCGAGGCCGCCTCGGCCTCTGAGCTATTCCAGAAGTAGTGAGGAGG
CTTTTTTGGAGGCCTAGGCTTTTGCAAAAAGCTTTCTAGAGGTACCACCGGAGCTTACCATGACCGAGTA
CAAGCCCACGGTGCGCCTCGCCACCCGCGACGACGTCCCCAGGGCCGTACGCACCCTCGCCGCCGCGTTC
GCCGACTACCCCGCCACGCGCCACACCGTCGATCCGGACCGCCACATCGAGCGGGTCACCGAGCTGCAAG
AACTCTTCCTCACGCGCGTCGGGCTCGACATCGGCAAGGTGTGGGTCGCGGACGACGGCGCCGCCGTGGC
GGTCTGGACCACGCCGGAGAGCGTCGAAGCGGGGGCGGTGTTCGCCGAGATCGGCCCGCGCATGGCCGAG
TTGAGCGGTTCCCGGCTGGCCGCGCAGCAACAGATGGAAGGCCTCCTGGCGCCGCACCGGCCCAAGGAGC
CCGCGTGGTTCCTGGCCACCGTCGGCGTCTCGCCCGACCACCAGGGCAAGGGTCTGGGCAGCGCCGTCGT
GCTCCCCGGAGTGGAGGCGGCCGAGCGCGCCGGGGTGCCCGCCTTCCTGGAGACCTCCGCGCCCCGCAAC
CTCCCCTTCTACGAGCGGCTCGGCTTCACCGTCACCGCCGACGTCGAGGTGCCCGAAGGACCGCGCACCT
GGTGCATGACCCGCAAGCCCGGTGCCAGTTAACGAATTCTAGATCTTGAGACAAATGGCAGTATTCATCC
ACAATTTTAAAAGAAAAGGGGGGATTGGGGGGTACAGTGCAGGGGAAAGAATAGTAGACATAATAGCAAC
AGACATACAAACTAAAGAATTACAAAAACAAATTACAAAAATTCAAAATTTTCGGGTTTATTACAGGGAC
AGCAGAGATCCACTTTGGCGCCGGCTCGAGGCCTGCAGGTGCAAAGATGGATAAAGTTTTAAACAGAGAG
GAATCTTTGCAGCTAATGGACCTTCTAGGTCTTGAAAGGAGTGGGAATTGGCTCCGGTGCCCGTCAGTGG
GCAGAGCGCACATCGCCCACAGTCCCCGAGAAGTTGGGGGGAGGGGTCGGCAATTGAACCGGTGCCTAGA
GAAGGTGGCGCGGGGTAAACTGGGAAAGTGATGTCGTGTACTGGCTCCGCCTTTTTCCCGAGGGTGGGGG
AGAACCGTATATAAGTGCAGTAGTCGCCGTGAACGTTCTTTTTCGCAACGGGTTTGCCGCCAGAACACAG
GTAAGTGCCGTGTGTGGTTCCCGCGGGCCTGGCCTCTTTACGGGTTATGGCCCTTGCGTGCCTTGAATTA
CTTCCACCTGGCTGCAGTACGTGATTCTTGATCCCGAGCTTCGGGTTGGAAGTGGGTGGGAGAGTTCGAG
GCCTTGCGCTTAAGGAGCCCCTTCGCCTCGTGCTTGAGTTGAGGCCTGGCCTGGGCGCTGGGGCCGCCGC
GTGCGAATCTGGTGGCACCTTCGCGCCTGTCTCGCTGCTTTCGATAAGTCTCTAGCCATTTAAAATTTTT
GATGACCTGCTGCGACGCTTTTTTTCTGGCAAGATAGTCTTGTAAATGCGGGCCAAGATCTGCACACTGG
TATTTCGGTTTTTGGGGCCGCGGGCGGCGACGGGGCCCGTGCGTCCCAGCGCACATGTTCGGCGAGGCGG
GGCCTGCGAGCGCGGCCACCGAGAATCGGACGGGGGTAGTCTCAAGCTGGCCGGCCTGCTCTGGTGCCTG
GCCTCGCGCCGCCGTGTATCGCCCCGCCCTGGGCGGCAAGGCTGGCCCGGTCGGCACCAGTTGCGTGAGC
GGAAAGATGGCCGCTTCCCGGCCCTGCTGCAGGGAGCTCAAAATGGAGGACGCGGCGCTCGGGAGAGCGG
GCGGGTGAGTCACCCACACAAAGGAAAAGGGCCTTTCCGTCCTCAGCCGTCGCTTCATGTGACTCCACGG
AGTACCGGGCGCCGTCCAGGCACCTCGATTAGTTCTCGAGCTTTTGGAGTACGTCGTCTTTAGGTTGGGG
GGAGGGGTTTTATGCGATGGAGTTTCCCCACACTGAGTGGGTGGAGACTGAAGTTAGGCCAGCTTGGCAC
TTGATGTAATTCTCCTTGGAATTTGCCCTTTTTGAGTTTGGATCTTGGTTCATTCTCAAGCCTCAGACAG
TGGTTCAAAGTTTTTTTCTTCCATTTCAGGTGTCGTGAGGCTAGCACCGCCACCATGGCTAAAAGACCGG
GACCCCCTGGAAGCCGAGAAATGGGACTGTTGACATTCAGAGACATAGCTATAGAATTTTCTCTGGCGGA
ATGGCAATGCCTGGATCATGCTCAGCAGAATTTATATAGAGATGTGATGTTAGAGAACTACAGAAACCTG
GTCTCCCTGGGTATTGCTGTCTCTAAGCCAGACTTGATCACCTGTCTGGAGCAAAATAAAGAGCCCCAGA
ATATAAAGAGAAATGAGATGGTAGCCAAACACCCAGTTACATGTTCTCATTTCACCCAAGACCTTCAGTC
AGAGCAGGGCATAAAAGATTCACTCCAAAAAGTGATACTGAGAAGATATGGAAAATGTGGACAGGAGGAT
TTACAAGTAAAAAAATGCTGTAAAAGTGTAGGTGAGTGTGAGGTGCACAAAGGAGGTTATAATTATGTTA
ACCAATGTTTGTCAGCTACCCAAAACAAAACATTTCAGACTCATAAATGCGTCAAAGTCTTTGGTAAATT
TTCAAATTCCAATAGACACAAGACAAGACATACTGGAAAGAAACATTTCAAATGTAAAAACGATGGCAAA
TCATTTTGCATGCTTTCACGCCTAAATCAACATCAGATAATTCATACTAGGGAGAAGTCTTACAAATGTG
AAGAATGTGGCAAATCCTTTAACTGCTCTTCAACCCTTACTAGACATAAAAGAATTCATACTGGAGAGAA
ACCCTACAGATGTGAGGAATGTGGCAAAGCTTTTAGCTGGTCTGCATCCCTTACTAAACATAAGAGAATT
CATACTGGAGAGAAACCTTACACATGTGAAGAACGTGGCAAAGTCTTTAGCCGCTCAACACTTACTAACT
ACAAGAGAATTCATACTGGAGAGAAACCCTACACATGTGAAGAATGTGGCAAAGCCTTTAGCCGCTCTTC
AACACTTACTAACCACAAGAGAATTCATACTGGAGAGAGACCCTACAAATGTGAAGAATGTGGCAAAGCC
TTTAGCTTATCCTCAACCCTTAAGAAACATAAGATAGTTCATACTGGGGAGAAACTCTACACATGTGAAG
AATGTGGGAAAGCCTTTACCTTCTCCTCAACTCTAAATACTCATAAGAGGATTCATACTGGAGAGAAACC
CTACACTTGTGAAGAATGTGGCAAAGCCTTTAGCTTACCCTCAACCTTCACTTACCACAAGAGAACTCAT
ACTGGAGAGAAACCCTACAAATGTGAAGAATGTGGCAAAGCCTTTAACTGCTCCTCAACCCTTAAGAAAC
ATAAGATAATTCATACTGGAGAGAAACTCTACAAATGTAAAGAATGTGGGAAAGCCTTTACCTTCTCCTC
AACTCTAAATACTCATAAGAGGATTCATACTGGAGAGAAACCCTACAAATGTGAAGAATGTGACCAAACT
TTTAAGTGGCATTCAAGTCTTGCTAATCATAAGAATATGCATACTGGAGAGAAACCCTACAAATATGAAT
AGTAATGAACTAGTCCGTAACTTGAAAGTATTTCGATTTCTTGGCTTTATATATCTTGTGGAAAGGACGA
GCTCTATGGGTAACCCAGTGTTCGACGCGTTAAGTCGACAATCAACCTCTGGATTACAAAATTTGTGAAA
GATTGACTGGTATTCTTAACTATGTTGCTCCTTTTACGCTATGTGGATACGCTGCTTTAATGCCTTTGTA
TCATGCTATTGCTTCCCGTATGGCTTTCATTTTCTCCTCCTTGTATAAATCCTGGTTGCTGTCTCTTTAT
GAGGAGTTGTGGCCCGTTGTCAGGCAACGTGGCGTGGTGTGCACTGTGTTTGCTGACGCAACCCCCACTG
GTTGGGGCATTGCCACCACCTGTCAGCTCCTTTCCGGGACTTTCGCTTTCCCCCTCCCTATTGCCACGGC
GGAACTCATCGCCGCCTGCCTTGCCCGCTGCTGGACAGGGGCTCGGCTGTTGGGCACTGACAATTCCGTG
GTGTTGTCGGGGAAATCATCGTCCTTTCCTTGGCTGCTCGCCTGTGTTGCCACCTGGATTCTGCGCGGGA
CGTCCTTCTGCTACGTCCCTTCGGCCCTCAATCCAGCGGACCTTCCTTCCCGCGGCCTGCTGCCGGCTCT
GCGGCCTCTTCCGCGTCTTCGCCTTCGCCCTCAGACGAGTCGGATCTCCCTTTGGGCCGCCTCCCCGCGT
CGACTTTAAGACCAATGACTTACAAGGCAGCTGTAGATCTTAGCCACTTTTTAAAAGAAAAGGGGGGACT
GGAAGGGCTAATTCACTCCCAACGAAGACAAGATCTGCTTTTTGCTTGTACTGGGTCTCTCTGGTTAGAC
CAGATCTGAGCCTGGGAGCTCTCTGGCTAACTAGGGAACCCACTGCTTAAGCCTCAATAAAGCTTGCCTT
GAGTGCTTCAAGTAGTGTGTGCCCGTCTGTTGTGTGACTCTGGTAACTAGAGATCCCTCAGACCCTTTTA
GTCAGTGTGGAAAATCTCTAGCAGTACGTATAGTAGTTCATGTCATCTTATTATTCAGTATTTATAACTT
GCAAAGAAATGAATATCAGAGAGTGAGAGGAACTTGTTTATTGCAGCTTATAATGGTTACAAATAAAGCA
ATAGCATCACAAATTTCACAAATAAAGCATTTTTTTCACTGCATTCTAGTTGTGGTTTGTCCAAACTCAT
CAATGTATCTTATCATGTCTGGCTCTAGCTATCCCGCCCCTAACTCCGCCCATCCCGCCCCTAACTCCGC
CCAGTTCCGCCCATTCTCCGCCCCATGGCTGACTAATTTTTTTTATTTATGCAGAGGCCGAGGCCGCCTC
GGCCTCTGAGCTATTCCAGAAGTAGTGAGGAGGCTTTTTTGGAGGCCTAGGGACGTACCCAATTCGCCCT
ATAGTGAGTCGTATTACGCGCGCTCACTGGCCGTCGTTTTACAACGTCGTGACTGGGAAAACCCTGGCGT
TACCCAACTTAATCGCCTTGCAGCACATCCCCCTTTCGCCAGCTGGCGTAATAGCGAAGAGGCCCGCACC
GATCGCCCTTCCCAACAGTTGCGCAGCCTGAATGGCGAATGGG
[124 nt withheld, positions 7184-7307]
C
[91 nt withheld, positions 7309-7399]
A
[49 nt withheld, positions 7401-7449]
CCTTTGACGTTGGAGTCCACGTTCTTT
[37 nt withheld, positions 7477-7513]
ACCCTATCTCGGTCTATTCTTTTGATTTATAAGGGATTTTGCCGATTTCGGCCTATTGGTTAAAAAATGA
GCTGATTTAACAAAAATTTAACGCGAATTTTAACAAAATATTAACGCTTACAATTTAGGTGGCACTTTTC
GGGGAAATGTGCGCGGAACCCCTATTTGTTTATTTTTCTAAATACATTCAAATATGTATCCGCTCATGAG
ACAATAACCCTGATAAATGCTTCAATAATATTGAAAAAGGAAGAGTATGAGTATTCAACATTTCCGTGTC
GCCCTTATTCCCTTTTTTGCGGCATTTTGCCTTCCTGTTTTTGCTCACCCAGAAACGCTGGTGAAAGTAA
AAGATGCTGAAGATCAGTTGGGTGCACGAGTGGGTTACATCGAACTGGATCTCAACAGCGGTAAGATCCT
TGAGAGTTTTCGCCCCGAAGAACGTTTTCCAATGATGAGCACTTTTAAAGTTCTGCTATGTGGCGCGGTA
TTATCCCGTATTGACGCCGGGCAAGAGCAACTCGGTCGCCGCATACACTATTCTCAGAATGACTTGGTTG
AGTACTCACCAGTCACAGAAAAGCATCTTACGGATGGCATGACAGTAAGAGAATTATGCAGTGCTGCCAT
AACCATGAGTGATAACACTGCGGCCAACTTACTTCTGACAACGATCGGAGGACCGAAGGAGCTAACCGCT
TTTTTGCACAACATGGGGGATCATGTAACTCGCCTTGATCGTTGGGAACCGGAGCTGAATGAAGCCATAC
CAAACGACGAGCGTGACACCACGATGCCTGTAGCAATGGCAACAACGTTGCGCAAACTATTAACTGGCGA
ACTACTTACTCTAGCTTCCCGGCAACAATTAATAGACTGGATGGAGGCGGATAAAGTTGCAGGACCACTT
CTGCGCTCGGCCCTTCCGGCTGGCTGGTTTATTGCTGATAAATCTGGAGCCGGTGAGCGTGGGTCTCGCG
GTATCATTGCAGCACTGGGGCCAGATGGTAAGCCCTCCCGTATCGTAGTTATCTACACGACGGGGAGTCA
GGCAACTATGGATGAACGAAATAGACAGATCGCTGAGATAGGTGCCTCACTGATTAAGCATTGGTAACTG
TCAGACCAAGTTTACTCATATATACTTTAGATTGATTTAAAACTTCATTTTTAATTTAAAAGGATCTAGG
TGAAGATCCTTTTTGATAATCTCATGACCAAAATCCCTTAACGTGAGTTTTCGTTCCACTGAGCGTCAGA
CCCCGTAGAAAAGATCAAAGGATCTTCTTGAGATCCTTTTTTTCTGCGCGTAATCTGCTGCTTGCAAACA
AAAAAACCACCGCTACCAGCGGTGGTTTGTTTGCCGGATCAAGAGCTACCAACTCTTTTTCCGAAGGTAA
CTGGCTTCAGCAGAGCGCAGATACCAAATACTGTTCTTCTAGTGTAGCCGTAGTTAGGCCACCACTTCAA
GAACTCTGTAGCACCGCCTACATACCTCGCTCTGCTAATCCTGTTACCAGTGGCTGCTGCCAGTGGCGAT
AAGTCGTGTCTTACCGGGTTGGACTCAAGACGATAGTTACCGGATAAGGCGCAGCGGTCGGGCTGAACGG
GGGGTTCGTGCACACAGCCCAGCTTGGAGCGAACGACCTACACCGAACTGAGATACCTACAGCGTGAGCT
ATGAGAAAGCGCCACGCTTCCCGAAGGGAGAAAGGCGGACAGGTATCCGGTAAGCGGCAGGGTCGGAACA
GGAGAGCGCACGAGGGAGCTTCCAGGGGGAAACGCCTGGTATCTTTATAGTCCTGTCGGGTTTCGCCACC
TCTGACTTGAGCGTCGATTTTTGTGATGCTCGTCAGGGGGGCGGAGCCTATGGAAAAACGCCAGCAACGC
GGCCTTTTTACGGTTCCTGGCCTTTTGCTGGCCTTTTGCTCACATGTTCTTTCCTGCGTTATCCCCTGAT
TCTGTGGATAACCGTATTACCGCCTTTGAGTGAGCTGATACCGCTCGCCGCAGCCGAACGACCGAGCGCA
GCGAGTCAGTGAGCGAGGAAGCGGAAGAGCGCCCAATACGCAAACCGCCTCTCCCCGCGCGTTGGCCGAT
TCATTAATGCAGCTGGCACGACAGGTTTCCCGACTGGAAAGCGGGCAGTGAGCGCAACGCAATTAATGTG
AGTTAGCTCACTCATTAGGCACCCCAGGCTTTACACTTTATGCTTCCGGCTCGTATGTTGTGTGGAATTG
TGAGCGGATAACAATTTCACACAGGAAACAGCTATGACCATGATTACGCCAAGCGCGCAATTAACCCTCA
CTAAAGGGAACAAAAGCTGGAGCTGCAAGC
Features (pLannotate 1.2.2; 31 found; start..end, strand, type, name):
      5..231     +  promoter       RSV promoter: Rous sarcoma virus enhancer/promoter
    232..412     +  LTR            5' LTR (truncated): truncated 5' long terminal repeat (LTR) from HIV-1
    459..584     +  misc_feature   HIV-1 Ψ: packaging signal of human immunodeficiency virus type 1
    568..931     +  CDS            HIV-1 gag (fragment): gag protein from human immunodeficiency virus 1; gag
   1077..1310    +  misc_feature   RRE: The Rev response element (RRE) of HIV-1 allows for Rev-dependent mRNA export from the nucleus to the cytoplasm.
   1687..1713    +  CDS            Rev (fragment): human immunodeficiency virus 1 (HIV-1) Rev protein; rev; enhances nuclear export of unspliced and incompletely spliced viral mRNAs
   1720..1743    +  promoter       SV40 promoter (fragment): SV40 early promoter
   1744..1815    +  promoter       SV40 promoter (fragment): SV40 enhancer and early promoter
   1839..1974    +  rep_origin     SV40 ori: SV40 origin of replication
   2020..2616    +  CDS            PuroR (fragment): puromycin N-acetyltransferase; pac from Streptomyces; confers resistance to puromycin
   2665..2782    +  misc_feature   cPPT/CTS: central polypurine tract and central termination sequence of HIV-1
   2847..2913    +  CDS            small t antigen (fragment): SV40 (simian virus 40) small t antigen
   2920..4098    +  promoter       EF-1α promoter: strong constitutive promoter for human elongation factor EF-1α
   4115..4687    +  CDS            ZNF679 (fragment): ZN679_HUMAN - Experimental evidence at protein level: Swiss-Prot protein existence level 1. May be involved in transcriptional regulation. From Homo sapiens (Human).
   5615..5668    +  promoter       U6 promoter (fragment): RNA polymerase III promoter for human U6 snRNA
   5710..6298    +  misc_feature   WPRE: woodchuck hepatitis virus posttranscriptional regulatory element
   6349..6368    +  misc_feature   cPPT/CTS (fragment): central polypurine tract and central termination sequence of HIV-1
   6370..6603    +  LTR            3' LTR (ΔU3): self-inactivating 3' long terminal repeat (LTR) from HIV-1
   6681..6802    +  polyA_signal   SV40 poly(A) signal: SV40 polyadenylation signal
   6842..6977    +  rep_origin     SV40 ori: SV40 origin of replication
   6998..7016    -  promoter       T7 promoter: promoter for bacteriophage T7 RNA polymerase
   7024..7179    +  CDS            lacZα (fragment): LacZα fragment of β-galactosidase; lacZ fragment
   7184..7612    +  rep_origin     f1 ori (sequence partly withheld): f1 bacteriophage origin of replication; arrow indicates direction of (+) strand synthesis
   7665..7769    +  promoter       AmpR promoter: bla
   7770..8630    +  CDS            AmpR: β-lactamase; bla; confers resistance to ampicillin, carbenicillin, and related antibiotics
   8801..9389    +  rep_origin     ori: high-copy-number ColE1/pMB1/pBR322/pUC origin of replication
   9572..9664    +  CDS            lacI (fragment): lac repressor; lacI; The lac repressor binds to the lac operator to inhibit transcription in E. coli. This inhibition can be relieved by adding lactose or isopropyl-β-D-thiogalactopyranoside (IPTG).
   9677..9698    +  protein_bind   CAP binding site: CAP binding activates transcription in the presence of cAMP. E. coli catabolite activator protein
   9713..9743    +  promoter       lac promoter: promoter for the E. coli lac operon
   9751..9767    +  protein_bind   lac operator: The lac repressor binds to the lac operator to inhibit transcription in E. coli. This inhibition can be relieved by adding lactose or isopropyl-β-D-thiogalactopyranoside (IPTG). lac repressor encoded by lacI
   9812..9830    +  promoter       T3 promoter: promoter for bacteriophage T3 RNA polymerase
