[The description below was written by a language model from this plasmid's Addgene catalogue record and pLannotate feature annotations shown in this document.]
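Description:
TFORF2709 is a third-generation, self-inactivating lentiviral expression plasmid built on the pLX_TRC317 backbone, carrying the human zinc-finger gene ZNF716 as one member of a barcoded transcription factor ORF library. In bacteria it is maintained through a high-copy ColE1/pUC-type origin and selected with ampicillin via the bla gene. An f1 origin and remnants of a lac/T7/T3 cloning region are also present. The depositor notes that the plasmid can recombine, which is a common concern with LTR-containing vectors.

The viral portion begins with an RSV promoter fused to a truncated HIV-1 5' LTR, which drives Tat-independent production of the genomic RNA in packaging cells. This is followed by the Ψ packaging signal with a gag fragment, the Rev response element for nuclear export, and a cPPT/CTS. It ends in a ΔU3 3' LTR that inactivates the LTR promoter after integration, with an SV40 polyadenylation signal downstream. Within the provirus, an SV40 early promoter drives puromycin N-acetyltransferase for selection of transduced mammalian cells, and a separate EF-1α promoter drives the ZNF716 ORF, with a WPRE downstream to enhance transcript stability and expression. The automated annotation labels the start of the insert region as a ZNF679 fragment. This most likely reflects homology among related zinc-finger proteins, since the catalogue entry identifies the insert as ZNF716. The unique 24-bp barcode described in the record is not annotated in the feature table.

The construct is intended for overexpressing this transcription factor, alone or in pooled lentiviral screens, where the barcode identifies which factor each cell received, as in directed-differentiation studies.
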