Addgene plasmid #143191: TFORF2709
Purpose: Lentiviral vector for overexpressing transcription factor ORFs with unique 24-bp barcodes. Barcodes facilitate identification of transcription factors in pooled screens.
Depositing lab: Feng Zhang. Depositing organization: Broad Institute. Publication: A transcription factor atlas of directed differentiation. Joung J, Ma S, Tay T, Geiger-Schuller KR, Kirchgatterer PC, Verdine VK, Guo B, Arias-Garcia MA, Allen WE, Singh A, Kuksenko O, Abudayyeh OO, Gootenberg JS, Fu Z, Macrae RK, Buenrostro JD, Regev A, Zhang F. Cell. 2023 Jan 5;186(1):209-229.e26. doi: 10.1016/j.cell.2022.11.026. PubMed 36608654.
Backbone
  Vector backbone: pLX_TRC317
  Backbone manufacturer: Broad Institute Genetic Perturbation Platform
  Backbone size w/o insert (bp): 8264
  Vector type: Mammalian Expression, Lentiviral
  Selectable markers: Puromycin
Growth in bacteria
  Bacterial resistance: Ampicillin, 100 μg/mL
  Growth temperature: 37°C
  Growth strain: NEB Stable
  Copy number: High Copy
Gene/Insert
  Gene/Insert name: ZNF716
  Species: H. sapiens (human)
  Insert size (bp): 1589
  Entrez Gene: ZNF716
  Promoter: EF1a
  Cloning method: Unknown
  Sequencing primers: 5′ GGGTGGAGACTGAAGTTAGGCCAG; 3′ CACATAGCGTAAAAGGAGCAACATAG
Terms and licenses: Academic/Nonprofit Terms; Industry Terms: Not Available to Industry
Depositor comments: NM_001159279,ENST00000420713 . The transcription factor ORF portion of this plasmid was synthesized by Genewiz. Please test multiple small colonies in case of plasmid recombination. To make this collection available in a timely manner, a portion of this collection was not fully sequenced by Addgene. If an Addgene verified full plasmid sequence is not available, please contact us prior to placing an order to request the full sequence.
How to cite: TFORF2709 was a gift from Feng Zhang (Addgene plasmid # 143191 ; http://n2t.net/addgene:143191 ; RRID:Addgene_143191)
