>Addgene plasmid #143191 | TFORF2709 | depositor partial sequence | sequence record 281711 | Insert
ACCGCCACCATGGCTAAAAGACCGGGACCCCCTGGAAGCCGAGAAATGGGACTGTTGACATTCAGAGACA
TAGCTATAGAATTTTCTCTGGCGGAATGGCAATGCCTGGATCATGCTCAGCAGAATTTATATAGAGATGT
GATGTTAGAGAACTACAGAAACCTGGTCTCCCTGGGTATTGCTGTCTCTAAGCCAGACTTGATCACCTGT
CTGGAGCAAAATAAAGAGCCCCAGAATATAAAGAGAAATGAGATGGTAGCCAAACACCCAGTTACATGTT
CTCATTTCACCCAAGACCTTCAGTCAGAGCAGGGCATAAAAGATTCACTCCAAAAAGTGATACTGAGAAG
ATATGGAAAATGTGGACAGGAGGATTTACAAGTAAAAAAATGCTGTAAAAGTGTAGGTGAGTGTGAGGTG
CACAAAGGAGGTTATAATTATGTTAACCAATGTTTGTCAGCTACCCAAAACAAAACATTTCAGACTCATA
AATGCGTCAAAGTCTTTGGTAAATTTTCAAATTCCAATAGACACAAGACAAGACATACTGGAAAGAAACA
TTTCAAATGTAAAAACGATGGCAAATCATTTTGCATGCTTTCACGCCTAAATCAACATCAGATAATTCAT
ACTAGGGAGAAGTCTTACAAATGTGAAGAATGTGGCAAATCCTTTAACTGCTCTTCAACCCTTACTAGAC
ATAAAAGAATTCATACTGGAGAGAAACCCTACAGATGTGAGGAATGTGGCAAAGCTTTTAGCTGGTCTGC
ATCCCTTACTAAACATAAGAGAATTCATACTGGAGAGAAACCTTACACATGTGAAGAACGTGGCAAAGTC
TTTAGCCGCTCAACACTTACTAACTACAAGAGAATTCATACTGGAGAGAAACCCTACACATGTGAAGAAT
GTGGCAAAGCCTTTAGCCGCTCTTCAACACTTACTAACCACAAGAGAATTCATACTGGAGAGAGACCCTA
CAAATGTGAAGAATGTGGCAAAGCCTTTAGCTTATCCTCAACCCTTAAGAAACATAAGATAGTTCATACT
GGGGAGAAACTCTACACATGTGAAGAATGTGGGAAAGCCTTTACCTTCTCCTCAACTCTAAATACTCATA
AGAGGATTCATACTGGAGAGAAACCCTACACTTGTGAAGAATGTGGCAAAGCCTTTAGCTTACCCTCAAC
CTTCACTTACCACAAGAGAACTCATACTGGAGAGAAACCCTACAAATGTGAAGAATGTGGCAAAGCCTTT
AACTGCTCCTCAACCCTTAAGAAACATAAGATAATTCATACTGGAGAGAAACTCTACAAATGTAAAGAAT
GTGGGAAAGCCTTTACCTTCTCCTCAACTCTAAATACTCATAAGAGGATTCATACTGGAGAGAAACCCTA
CAAATGTGAAGAATGTGACCAAACTTTTAAGTGGCATTCAAGTCTTGCTAATCATAAGAATATGCATACT
GGAGAGAAACCCTACAAATATGAATAGTAATGAACTAGTCCGTAACTTGAAAGTATTTCGATTTCTTGGC
TTTATATATCTTGTGGAAAGGACGAGCTCTATGGGTAACCCAGTGTTCG
