>Addgene plasmid #143191 | TFORF2709 | depositor partial sequence | sequence record 281712 | Barcode
GCTCTATGGGTAACCCAGTGTTCG
